Addgene plasmid #109626: actc1b-mKate2-rab34b
Purpose: Muscle specific zebrafish expression of mKate2 fused to rab34b
Depositing lab: Rob Parton. Depositing organization: University of Queensland, Institute for Molecular Bioscience. Publication: In vivo cell biological screening identifies an endocytic capture mechanism for T-tubule formation. Hall TE, Martel N, Ariotti N, Xiong Z, Lo HP, Ferguson C, Rae J, Lim YW, Parton RG. Nat Commun. 2020 Jul 24;11(1):3711. doi: 10.1038/s41467-020-17486-w. PubMed 32709891.
Backbone
  Vector backbone: pDONR p2R-p3
  Vector type: Zebrafish plasmids
Growth in bacteria
  Bacterial resistance: Ampicillin, 100 μg/mL
  Growth temperature: 37°C
  Growth strain: DH5alpha
  Copy number: High Copy
Gene/Insert
  Gene/Insert name: rab34b
  Species: D. rerio (zebrafish)
  Entrez Gene: rab34b (a.k.a. si:dkey-220h13.7)
  Tag / fusion protein: mKate2 (N terminal on insert)
  Cloning method: Gateway Cloning
Terms and licenses: Academic/Nonprofit Terms; Industry Terms: Not Available to Industry
How to cite: actc1b-mKate2-rab34b was a gift from Rob Parton (Addgene plasmid # 109626 ; http://n2t.net/addgene:109626 ; RRID:Addgene_109626)
