[The description below was written by a language model from this plasmid's Addgene catalogue record, the feature table of its GenBank file and pLannotate feature annotations shown in this document.]
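Description:
actc1b-mKate2-rab34b is a zebrafish expression plasmid of roughly 9.7 kb, assembled by multisite Gateway recombination, for muscle-specific production of the small GTPase rab34b fused to a red fluorescent protein. The catalogue lists pDONR p2R-p3 as the backbone. However, the sequence shows a finished three-fragment expression clone carrying attB4, attB1, attB2 and attB3 sites in a pBluescript-type framework (T3 promoter, lac promoter/operator remnants, MCS fragment), so that entry probably refers to the donor vector used for the rab34b entry clone. The plasmid is propagated in E. coli through a high-copy ColE1/pUC origin and selected with ampicillin via the bla gene; a fragment of an f1/M13 phage origin is also present.

The roughly 4 kb segment between attB4 and attB1 is not annotated. By its position and the construct name, it should hold the actc1b (cardiac alpha-actin 1b) promoter that gives muscle-restricted expression. A small "copia promoter" match within this region is likely spurious. After attB1 come a Kozak consensus and the mammalian codon-optimised coding sequence for mKate2, a monomeric far-red fluorescent protein. This reads through the attB2 site into the zebrafish rab34b open reading frame, which automated annotation recognised by its similarity to human RAB34, so the tag sits at the N terminus. The transcript ends at an SV40 polyadenylation signal downstream of attB3. A short match to medaka tyrosinase flanks the cassette; it may be a remnant of a Tol2 transposon arm, but the record does not annotate transposon elements.

The two sequence records differ slightly in length and in their start coordinates but describe the same architecture. The plasmid belongs to a collection built for in vivo cell biology in zebrafish, and the associated study used such constructs to screen tagged trafficking proteins during T-tubule formation in muscle.
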