LOCUS       Exported 9716 bp ds-DNA circular SYN 13-MAY-2021
DEFINITION  Muscle specific zebrafish expression of mKate2 fused to rab34b.
ACCESSION   .
VERSION     .
KEYWORDS    actc1b-mKate2-rab34b
SOURCE      synthetic DNA construct
  ORGANISM  synthetic DNA construct
REFERENCE   1 (bases 1 to 9716)
  TITLE     Parton Lab Plasmids for in vivo cell biology in the zebrafish
REFERENCE   2 (bases 1 to 9716)
  AUTHORS   .
  TITLE     Direct Submission
  JOURNAL   Exported May 13, 2021 from SnapGene Server 1.1.58
            http://www.snapgene.com
FEATURES             Location/Qualifiers
     source          1..9716
                     /organism="synthetic DNA construct"
                     /mol_type="other DNA"
     primer_bind     complement(144..165)
                     /label=F1ori-F
                     /note="F1 origin, forward primer"
     primer_bind     1061..1077
                     /label=M13 rev
                     /note="common sequencing primer, one of multiple similar
                     variants"
     protein_bind    1097..1117
                     /gene="mutant version of attB"
                     /label=attB4
                     /bound_moiety="BP Clonase(TM)"
                     /note="core recombination site for the Gateway(R) BP
                     reaction"
     protein_bind    5092..5116
                     /gene="mutant version of attB"
                     /label=attB1
                     /bound_moiety="BP Clonase(TM)"
                     /note="recombination site for the Gateway(R) BP reaction"
     regulatory      5117..5126
                     /regulatory_class="other"
                     /note="vertebrate consensus sequence for strong initiation
                     of translation (Kozak, 1987)"
     CDS             5123..5818
                     /codon_start=1
                     /product="monomeric far-red fluorescent protein (Shcherbo
                     et al., 2009)"
                     /label=mKate2
                     /note="mammalian codon-optimized"
                     /translation="MVSELIKENMHMKLYMEGTVNNHHFKCTSEGEGKPYEGTQTMRIK
                     AVEGGPLPFAFDILATSFMYGSKTFINHTQGIPDFFKQSFPEGFTWERVTTYEDGGVLT
                     ATQDTSLQDGCLIYNVKIRGVNFPSNGPVMQKKTLGWEASTETLYPADGGLEGRADMAL
                     KLVGGGHLICNLKTTYRSKKPAKNLKMPGVYYVDRRLERIKEADKETYVEQHEVAVARY
                     CDLPSKLGHR"
     protein_bind    complement(5820..5844)
                     /gene="mutant version of attB"
                     /label=attB2
                     /bound_moiety="BP Clonase(TM)"
                     /note="recombination site for the Gateway(R) BP reaction"
     protein_bind    complement(6613..6633)
                     /gene="mutant version of attB"
                     /label=attB3
                     /bound_moiety="BP Clonase(TM)"
                     /note="core recombination site for the Gateway(R) BP
                     reaction"
     primer_bind     complement(6641..6657)
                     /label=M13 fwd
                     /note="common sequencing primer, one of multiple similar
                     variants"
     polyA_signal    6673..6807
                     /label=SV40 poly(A) signal
                     /note="SV40 polyadenylation signal"
     primer_bind     complement(6697..6716)
                     /label=EBV-rev
                     /note="SV40 polyA terminator, reverse primer"
     primer_bind     6751..6770
                     /label=SV40pA-R
                     /note="SV40 polyA, reverse primer"
     primer_bind     complement(7479..7495)
                     /label=SK primer
                     /note="common sequencing primer, one of multiple similar
                     variants"
     primer_bind     complement(7479..7495)
                     /label=pBluescriptSK
                     /note="For pBluescript vector"
     primer_bind     complement(7532..7552)
                     /label=T3
                     /note="T3 promoter, forward primer"
     promoter        complement(7532..7550)
                     /label=T3 promoter
                     /note="promoter for bacteriophage T3 RNA polymerase"
     primer_bind     complement(7571..7587)
                     /label=M13 rev
                     /note="common sequencing primer, one of multiple similar
                     variants"
     primer_bind     complement(7584..7606)
                     /label=M13/pUC Reverse
                     /note="In lacZ gene"
     protein_bind    7595..7611
                     /label=lac operator
                     /bound_moiety="lac repressor encoded by lacI"
                     /note="The lac repressor binds to the lac operator to
                     inhibit transcription in E. coli. This inhibition can be
                     relieved by adding lactose or
                     isopropyl-beta-D-thiogalactopyranoside (IPTG)."
     promoter        complement(7619..7649)
                     /label=lac promoter
                     /note="promoter for the E. coli lac operon"
     protein_bind    7664..7685
                     /label=CAP binding site
                     /bound_moiety="E. coli catabolite activator protein"
                     /note="CAP binding activates transcription in the presence
                     of cAMP."
     primer_bind     complement(7802..7819)
                     /label=L4440
                     /note="L4440 vector, forward primer"
     rep_origin      complement(7973..8561)
                     /direction=LEFT
                     /label=ori
                     /note="high-copy-number ColE1/pMB1/pBR322/pUC origin of
                     replication"
     primer_bind     complement(8053..8072)
                     /label=pBR322ori-F
                     /note="pBR322 origin, forward primer"
     CDS             complement(8732..9592)
                     /codon_start=1
                     /gene="bla"
                     /product="beta-lactamase"
                     /label=AmpR
                     /note="confers resistance to ampicillin, carbenicillin, and
                     related antibiotics"
                     /translation="MSIQHFRVALIPFFAAFCLPVFAHPETLVKVKDAEDQLGARVGYI
                     ELDLNSGKILESFRPEERFPMMSTFKVLLCGAVLSRIDAGQEQLGRRIHYSQNDLVEYS
                     PVTEKHLTDGMTVRELCSAAITMSDNTAANLLLTTIGGPKELTAFLHNMGDHVTRLDRW
                     EPELNEAIPNDERDTTMPVAMATTLRKLLTGELLTLASRQQLIDWMEADKVAGPLLRSA
                     LPAGWFIADKSGAGERGSRGIIAALGPDGKPSRIVVIYTTGSQATMDERNRQIAEIGAS
                     LIKHW"
     primer_bind     9355..9374
                     /label=Amp-R
                     /note="Ampicillin resistance gene, reverse primer"
     promoter        complement(9593..9697)
                     /gene="bla"
                     /label=AmpR promoter
ORIGIN
        1 ccacctaaat tgtaagcgtt aatattttgt taaaattcgc gttaaatttt tgttaaatca
       61 gctcattttt taaccaatag gccgaaatcg gcaaaatccc ttataaatca aaagaataga
      121 ccgagatagg gttgagtgtt gttccagttt ggaacaagag tccactatta aagaacgtgg
      181 actccaacgt caaagggcga aaaaccgtct atcagggcga tggcccacgc tggctaagaa
      241 ctcatcagcc tccccggtcc atctacccac gtaccaatgc accaattggc cacaatgacg
      301 gctactacat ggtgccattc cttcctcttt ataggaatgg agactacctc ctgtccaaca
      361 aggctcttgg atacgagtac gcctacctgt tggacccagg tcattgcaca acaccagaaa
      421 tgccctctga tctgcaaaag acgtgaatat ctgttcagac acccatatcc actctgttcc
      481 acacaggtca gaggtttgtc caggagttct tgacagaggt gtaaaaagta ctcaaaaatt
      541 ttactcaagt gaaagtacaa gtacttaggg aaaattttac tcaattaaaa gtaaaagtat
      601 ctggctagaa tcttacttga gtaaaagtaa aaaagtactc cattaaaatt gtacttgagt
      661 attaaggaag taaaagtaaa agcaagaaag aaaactagag attcttgttt aagcttttaa
      721 tctcaaaaaa cattaaatga aatgcataca aggttttatc ctgctttaga actgtttgta
      781 tttaattatc aaactataag acagacaatc taatgccagt acacgctact caaagttgta
      841 aaacctcaga tttaacttca gtagaagctg attctcaaaa ttgttagtgt caagcctagc
      901 tcttttgggg ctgaaaagca atcctgcagt gctgaaaagc ctctcacagg cagccgatgc
      961 gggaagaggt gtattagtct tgatagagag gctgcaaata gcaggaaacg tgagcagaga
     1021 ctccctggtg tctgaaacac aggccagatg ggccctcgag caggaaacag ctatgaccat
     1081 gattacgcca agctatcaac tttgtataga aaagttggca cgcgcagatt ccgtgtgggc
     1141 ctggtaatat cttaccattt taagctattt taagattagg gaaaaaaatt aaataaaact
     1201 actttaaaat tactttcctt aaaaagcaac atatttattt agtttttgtt taactggctc
     1261 aagattgtaa tattttactt ttacatgttt tttttaagta cctaaatgtg ttcaaaagta
     1321 aagtatgtta ttgttttttt ttttttaatg ttagctaagc tttaaattgt aatatattac
     1381 ttttaaaagt gactttttaa aaatgtaaat aaaaaagtaa ctataaatgt gtaatgcatg
     1441 ttatttctgt gggtttttta attttcatct caactgggct tacaatttta acataataaa
     1501 aatcaaatca aatcaaatca ggcccttatt tgtcacatac actcttgtat actgaaataa
     1561 actaaatgtt gagaaaaatt taaatacacc aaaataacgc ataccttttt tgtaattacc
     1621 taagtaaaac atttagttcc ttttttaagt gactcaagat tgtaatctat taattgtaaa
     1681 agataaaact agtgatcaat ctgacgtgct tctatgcagc ctgtgagatt aattgtgatg
     1741 tttaattatt aaacaattta aatggatcaa acatttcaca tgtgcttatt gtgtccaaca
     1801 aaaccagcag aagcacttaa aaatattgca tgacaacatg agtttttaat gtaaattata
     1861 tatacttcct aaacgaagtt aatcatattt tctaaaataa taatgtcatt gaaatattta
     1921 aataaatgat aanctttagt tgattcaaca taaaattgaa agcaataagg actttttttt
     1981 ttttacagcg gtgaagcaaa agcntgnaaa taatcatata aatataataa ataaataaat
     2041 aaaataatgg ttcttggtgc aaatatgaac actttaaata aatatagaat aaatatgatc
     2101 aataagtcat aacgacgtgt tttatgttga ttataattta aacatgtttc taacgcaagt
     2161 tttaaaaact gttttaaagt attattttaa gttataagat caatttgact caacattttg
     2221 tagtgaaaat atgttgtgta aaattaatat aatatacact ataaaaatgc aaggttccac
     2281 acaattcatt catgttgtcc caacacaaat cgattaagtt aacaaatata tgtggattga
     2341 acataaaaaa ttaagttgtc ccaatgaaat ctcaagaatt gtgttgtttc agctcatttt
     2401 aaataagtag ttttaacaag taaaaaataa catatttttg agtgtgtata tatatatatt
     2461 tatatattac aaaatataat aatataaaat gtaaaagata taaaccatgc tacatatatt
     2521 taagagctat tttgcacatt acttttttgc aagccatttg agtgtttttt tacaaatata
     2581 tattagctaa atatacaata tcttaaatat acaattaatc agacatgcaa aaaatgcatt
     2641 taacctacat aaaaatacat gatcaacata tgttttatgc tgattacaac taaatcaaac
     2701 gtaatgaaat taatttataa aagcgattta aatatgtcaa tattttaagt taaaatcact
     2761 tgaaacctac tataaatgaa cttaaattta aaaaatctcc tttaattcca atgcagcact
     2821 gttgtttttt cagctgagga cccccggtgc agatggttgg cccccggccc gctattctaa
     2881 ggaagccttt cttaatttta gggcggcgct gcatgcgctc agatcagatt cacgggtgga
     2941 gagggttatt ttctcttttt tattttttct tgcctgctca tatttgggcc tgtgtgaacc
     3001 ccaggctccg cctcggcccc caggagccgc tcttatttaa aggggatcct cgccttcagt
     3061 cttcgtccca gtggaagcat cagtcttgtg ataacaactt ggtgagtcct acagaccagc
     3121 gctcgactct aggctttaaa tgcattgatt tctctggatt agctaccggg agagttttaa
     3181 ctttgcttat tagtcttgtg cttgaactgc taggtttaaa gagggttttc tctaatgcat
     3241 gcatgaagcg acagctgaaa accagaaata gagcgtttgt cctcctgtta aactctagcc
     3301 tttctttggc atttgtcagt ccgagtcttc agctgccggc aggagattgg gtttcagtaa
     3361 cacttgctga gcacaaacta cacgtgcttc cttcagattt aattcattat taatcattct
     3421 agatttaaat gatcttctta ctcattgctg attattttag ccttgcggag cagattaaat
     3481 gagcacgtgt ttattaagat tgatttaaat ataattaata tttcaccact gtagttttaa
     3541 aattgccttc taagtcatgg ttgattttta ataggtatcg gctctaatta gattactatt
     3601 ttggttttta aatgttattt ctatttcatt tgtaggctcg tttttaatgt gattttatta
     3661 gattctagtt ttaaaatcat cttttagcct tactgagcag actgaatgaa catgtttcat
     3721 taagattaac ttcattatag ttaattattt aatcattcta gtggattata aatcagctct
     3781 atttaaattg attgtcgtgt ttatttctat ttgatttttg attatttttt aaggtcgttt
     3841 ttatgtgatt tttccccgat tctaatttta aactaattgt ttgattttta tatgattcga
     3901 ctctttttaa atgaattgtt ttgctttttt tattgagcat atatatatat tatacaattt
     3961 caatcaacaa ttgttgtgct ttttaaatgt tgtttctatt tcatttctag ggtcgatttt
     4021 attcgattct agttttaaaa tcgtgatttc taactcctaa ccttactgag cagactgaat
     4081 gaacatgttt catcaagatt aacttcatta tagttaatta ttgaatcggg ctagtggttt
     4141 ataaatcagc tctattataa attaattgtc atcattattt ctatttaatt tttattattt
     4201 ttttaggatt atttttaagg gatttttttc acgttctagt tttaaactca atgctcatta
     4261 ctgctcaccc ttgctgagca gtctttcgtt aagattaaat taattaataa cccattctag
     4321 ttttaaaaca gtgtcttaag gcatagctga tattttacaa gtttactatt taatatatct
     4381 ccatttcttt ttttagggtc gatttcatct gatttgatta atttttatta tcttcactaa
     4441 gctttttgtt ctaggtttta ttctcagtat tattactgtt atatttgaac tgaatttctc
     4501 ctcatagttt attcatttta tttatttatt ttttgtttat tcgctatttt gtattttagt
     4561 ttttaattag aaattttatt agaatcgttt tgaactagtt tttatgcact ctaacattaa
     4621 tattaaatca taactattat ttttattata atttatttgt gtttatcttt ttgtgtagct
     4681 ttcatgtgtt tttattttag ttttattatg tttgcattga attttttgga ctagtttata
     4741 taacgatata cagaaaagcc atgacaacaa atgtttttat aatacctatt aagtataagc
     4801 taatcagatt tccactattc tgttcaaagt taacattatt agccattctg atggatcatt
     4861 tgacatttgt catatgtctt tatgaacact gctctttcag atgccacttt taaagctgtt
     4921 ttttacagta aatgaacgtt tattattatg acattatttc ctaaggcctc tagagtacag
     4981 caggatgtgg cgtgtgcatt actgtgtaat tatgctgact gtaaatgtgc atttatagac
     5041 tgtcagcatg tctgactgtg cgctgttgtg atttgtcctg cacagaccaa ggcaagtttg
     5101 tacaaaaaag caggctgcca ccatggtgag cgagctgatt aaggagaaca tgcacatgaa
     5161 gctgtacatg gagggcaccg tgaacaacca ccacttcaag tgcacatccg agggcgaagg
     5221 caagccctac gagggcaccc agaccatgag aatcaaggcg gtcgagggcg gccctctccc
     5281 cttcgccttc gacatcctgg ctaccagctt catgtacggc agcaaaacct tcatcaacca
     5341 cacccagggc atccccgact tctttaagca gtccttcccc gagggcttca catgggagag
     5401 agtcaccaca tacgaagacg ggggcgtgct gaccgctacc caggacacca gcctccagga
     5461 cggctgcctc atctacaacg tcaagatcag aggggtgaac ttcccatcca acggccctgt
     5521 gatgcagaag aaaacactcg gctgggaggc ctccaccgag accctgtacc ccgctgacgg
     5581 cggcctggaa ggcagagccg acatggccct gaagctcgtg ggcgggggcc acctgatctg
     5641 caacttgaag accacataca gatccaagaa acccgctaag aacctcaaga tgcccggcgt
     5701 ctactatgtg gacagaagac tggaaagaat caaggaggcc gacaaagaga cctacgtcga
     5761 gcagcacgag gtggctgtgg ccagatactg cgacctccct agcaaactgg ggcacagaga
     5821 cccagctttc ttgtacaaag tggtgatgaa ttctttaccc cctgtgaaag gagaccggat
     5881 catctgtgaa ctccctttgt attttacaag agatgctgca gtgcacacca aagatggctt
     5941 caatattact gttagagagg cttgtcaagg gcagaaaaca ggattaaatg tagccaaagt
     6001 cattgtcgtt ggtgatgttg gggtcgggaa gacctgttta ataaacagat tctgcaaaga
     6061 ctcatttgac agaacgtaca aggcaactat tggagtggat tttgagatgg agagatttga
     6121 agttctcggg gtacccttca gtttgcagct gtgggacaca gcaggtcagg aaagatttcg
     6181 atgcattgcc tccacatact acagaggagc gcaagccatc atcgttgtgt ttgacctgag
     6241 caactatgag tctctggatc acgcgagaga atggcttgaa gatgccatga gggacaatga
     6301 cccgtccagt gtcctgctct tcctcgtggg aaccaagaag gatcttagtc atccagatct
     6361 gttggcccaa atggagcagg aggccattcg attgtctgag gagatcagag cagagtactg
     6421 ggcagtttct gctttgtcag gggcgagtgt gagagatttc ttcctgcggg ttgcttcgct
     6481 tacatttgag gccactgttt tatctgagct ggagaagaac aattctagac gagccggtga
     6541 tatcgtcaaa atctccaata attgtgacaa caattttaag aagaggcaat ccagctgctg
     6601 ccattgactg aacaacttta ttatacatag ttgataattc actggccgtc gttttacggt
     6661 accatcgatg atgatccaga catgataaga tacattgatg agtttggaca aaccacaact
     6721 agaatgcagt gaaaaaaatg ctttatttgt gaaatttgtg atgctattgc tttatttgta
     6781 accattataa gctgcaataa acaagttaac aacaacaatt gcattcattt tatgtttcag
     6841 gttcaggggg aggtgtggga ggttttttaa agcaagtaaa acctctacaa atgtggtatg
     6901 gctgattatg atcctctaga tcagatctgc gaagatacgg ccacgggtgc tcttgatcct
     6961 gtggctgatt ttggactgtg ctgctcgcag ctgctgatga atcacatact tcctccattt
     7021 tcttccactg attgactgtt ataatttccc taatttccag gtcaaggtgc tgtgcattgt
     7081 ggtaatagat gtgacatgac gtcacttcca aaggaccaat gaacatgtct gaccaatttc
     7141 atataatgtg aaaacgattt tcataggcag aataaataac atttaaatta aactgggcat
     7201 cagcgcaatt caattggttt ggtaatagca agggaaaata gaatgaagtg atctccaaaa
     7261 aataagtact ttttgactgt aaataaaatt gtaaggagta aaaagtactt ttttttctaa
     7321 aaaaatgtaa ttaagtaaaa gtaaaagtat tgatttttaa ttgtactcaa gtaaagtaaa
     7381 aatccccaaa aataatactt aagtacagta atcaagtaaa attactcaag tactttacac
     7441 ctctggttct tgacccccta ccttcagcaa gcccagcaga tccactagtt ctagagcggc
     7501 cgccaccgcg gtggagctcc agcttttgtt ccctttagtg agggttaatt gcgcgcttgg
     7561 cgtaatcatg gtcatagctg tttcctgtgt gaaattgtta tccgctcaca attccacaca
     7621 acatacgagc cggaagcata aagtgtaaag cctggggtgc ctaatgagtg agctaactca
     7681 cattaattgc gttgcgctca ctgcccgctt tccagtcggg aaacctgtcg tgccagctgc
     7741 attaatgaat cggccaacgc gcggggagag gcggtttgcg tattgggcgc tcttccgctt
     7801 cctcgctcac tgactcgctg cgctcggtcg ttcggctgcg gcgagcggta tcagctcact
     7861 caaaggcggt aatacggtta tccacagaat caggggataa cgcaggaaag aacatgtgag
     7921 caaaaggcca gcaaaaggcc aggaaccgta aaaaggccgc gttgctggcg tttttccata
     7981 ggctccgccc ccctgacgag catcacaaaa atcgacgctc aagtcagagg tggcgaaacc
     8041 cgacaggact ataaagatac caggcgtttc cccctggaag ctccctcgtg cgctctcctg
     8101 ttccgaccct gccgcttacc ggatacctgt ccgcctttct cccttcggga agcgtggcgc
     8161 tttctcatag ctcacgctgt aggtatctca gttcggtgta ggtcgttcgc tccaagctgg
     8221 gctgtgtgca cgaacccccc gttcagcccg accgctgcgc cttatccggt aactatcgtc
     8281 ttgagtccaa cccggtaaga cacgacttat cgccactggc agcagccact ggtaacagga
     8341 ttagcagagc gaggtatgta ggcggtgcta cagagttctt gaagtggtgg cctaactacg
     8401 gctacactag aaggacagta tttggtatct gcgctctgct gaagccagtt accttcggaa
     8461 aaagagttgg tagctcttga tccggcaaac aaaccaccgc tggtagcggt ggtttttttg
     8521 tttgcaagca gcagattacg cgcagaaaaa aaggatctca agaagatcct ttgatctttt
     8581 ctacggggtc tgacgctcag tggaacgaaa actcacgtta agggattttg gtcatgagat
     8641 tatcaaaaag gatcttcacc tagatccttt taaattaaaa atgaagtttt aaatcaatct
     8701 aaagtatata tgagtaaact tggtctgaca gttaccaatg cttaatcagt gaggcaccta
     8761 tctcagcgat ctgtctattt cgttcatcca tagttgcctg actccccgtc gtgtagataa
     8821 ctacgatacg ggagggctta ccatctggcc ccagtgctgc aatgataccg cgagacccac
     8881 gctcaccggc tccagattta tcagcaataa accagccagc cggaagggcc gagcgcagaa
     8941 gtggtcctgc aactttatcc gcctccatcc agtctattaa ttgttgccgg gaagctagag
     9001 taagtagttc gccagttaat agtttgcgca acgttgttgc cattgctaca ggcatcgtgg
     9061 tgtcacgctc gtcgtttggt atggcttcat tcagctccgg ttcccaacga tcaaggcgag
     9121 ttacatgatc ccccatgttg tgcaaaaaag cggttagctc cttcggtcct ccgatcgttg
     9181 tcagaagtaa gttggccgca gtgttatcac tcatggttat ggcagcactg cataattctc
     9241 ttactgtcat gccatccgta agatgctttt ctgtgactgg tgagtactca accaagtcat
     9301 tctgagaata gtgtatgcgg cgaccgagtt gctcttgccc ggcgtcaata cgggataata
     9361 ccgcgccaca tagcagaact ttaaaagtgc tcatcattgg aaaacgttct tcggggcgaa
     9421 aactctcaag gatcttaccg ctgttgagat ccagttcgat gtaacccact cgtgcaccca
     9481 actgatcttc agcatctttt actttcacca gcgtttctgg gtgagcaaaa acaggaaggc
     9541 aaaatgccgc aaaaaaggga ataagggcga cacggaaatg ttgaatactc atactcttcc
     9601 tttttcaata ttattgaagc atttatcagg gttattgtct catgagcgga tacatatttg
     9661 aatgtattta gaaaaataaa caaatagggg ttccgcgcac atttccccga aaagtg
//
