Features (pLannotate 1.2.2; 21 found; start..end, strand, type, name):
      2..22      +  protein_bind   attB1: mutant version of attB; core recombination site for the Gateway® BP reaction BP Clonase™
     32..727     +  CDS            mKate2: mKate2 is a basic (constitutively fluorescent) red fluorescent protein published in 2009, derived from Entacmaea quadricolor. It is reported to be a rapidly-maturing monomer with moderate acid sensitivity.
    729..753     -  protein_bind   attB2: mutant version of attB; recombination site for the Gateway® BP reaction BP Clonase™
    755..1510    +  CDS            RAB34: RAB34_HUMAN - Also known as RAB39, RAH. Experimental evidence at protein level: Swiss-Prot protein existence level 1. Transport protein involved in the redistribution of lysosomes to the peri-Golgi region (PubMed:27113757). Plays a role in the maturation of phagosomes that engulf pathogens, such as S.aureus and M.tuberculosis (PubMed:21255211). Plays a role in the fusion of phagosomes with lysosomes (PubMed:21255211). Acts also as a positive regulator of hedgehog signaling and regulates ciliary function (By similarity). From Homo sapiens (Human).
   1522..1542    -  protein_bind   attB3: mutant version of attB; core recombination site for the Gateway® BP reaction BP Clonase™
   1546..1566    +  CDS            lacZα (fragment): LacZα fragment of β-galactosidase; lacZ fragment
   1582..1716    -  polyA_signal   SV40 poly(A) signal: SV40 polyadenylation signal
   1739..1822    -  CDS            large T antigen (fragment): large T antigen from SV40 (simian virus 40)
   2388..2428    -  misc_feature   MCS (fragment): pBluescript multiple cloning site
   2441..2459    -  promoter       T3 promoter: promoter for bacteriophage T3 RNA polymerase
   2504..2520    -  protein_bind   lac operator: The lac repressor binds to the lac operator to inhibit transcription in E. coli. This inhibition can be relieved by adding lactose or isopropyl-β-D-thiogalactopyranoside (IPTG). lac repressor encoded by lacI
   2528..2558    -  promoter       lac promoter: promoter for the E. coli lac operon
   2573..2594    -  protein_bind   CAP binding site: CAP binding activates transcription in the presence of cAMP. E. coli catabolite activator protein
   2607..2699    -  CDS            lacI (fragment): lac repressor; lacI; The lac repressor binds to the lac operator to inhibit transcription in E. coli. This inhibition can be relieved by adding lactose or isopropyl-β-D-thiogalactopyranoside (IPTG).
   2882..3470    -  rep_origin     ori: high-copy-number ColE1/pMB1/pBR322/pUC origin of replication
   3641..4501    -  CDS            AmpR: β-lactamase; bla; confers resistance to ampicillin, carbenicillin, and related antibiotics
   4502..4606    -  promoter       AmpR promoter: bla
   4632..4853    -  rep_origin     M13 ori (fragment): M13 bacteriophage origin of replication; arrow indicates direction of (+) strand synthesis
   4853..5140    +  CDS            tyr (fragment): TYRO_ORYLA - Also known as tyro. Experimental evidence at transcript level: Swiss-Prot protein existence level 2. This is a copper-containing oxidase that functions in the formation of pigments such as melanins and other polyphenolic compounds. From Oryzias latipes (Japanese rice fish) (Japanese killifish).
   5722..5742    +  protein_bind   attB4: mutant version of attB; core recombination site for the Gateway® BP reaction BP Clonase™
   6643..6659    -  promoter       copia promoter (fragment): strong promoter from the Drosophila transposable element copia (Sinclair et al., 1986)
>Addgene plasmid #109626 | actc1b-mKate2-rab34b | addgene full sequence | sequence record 221230 | Addgene NGS Result
GCAAGTTTGTACAAAAAAGCAGGCTGCCACCATGGTGAGCGAGCTGATTAAGGAGAACATGCACATGAAG
CTGTACATGGAGGGCACCGTGAACAACCACCACTTCAAGTGCACATCCGAGGGCGAAGGCAAGCCCTACG
AGGGCACCCAGACCATGAGAATCAAGGCGGTCGAGGGCGGCCCTCTCCCCTTCGCCTTCGACATCCTGGC
TACCAGCTTCATGTACGGCAGCAAAACCTTCATCAACCACACCCAGGGCATCCCCGACTTCTTTAAGCAG
TCCTTCCCCGAGGGCTTCACATGGGAGAGAGTCACCACATACGAAGACGGGGGCGTGCTGACCGCTACCC
AGGACACCAGCCTCCAGGACGGCTGCCTCATCTACAACGTCAAGATCAGAGGGGTGAACTTCCCATCCAA
CGGCCCTGTGATGCAGAAGAAAACACTCGGCTGGGAGGCCTCCACCGAGACCCTGTACCCCGCTGACGGC
GGCCTGGAAGGCAGAGCCGACATGGCCCTGAAGCTCGTGGGCGGGGGCCACCTGATCTGCAACTTGAAGA
CCACATACAGATCCAAGAAACCCGCTAAGAACCTCAAGATGCCCGGCGTCTACTATGTGGACAGAAGACT
GGAAAGAATCAAGGAGGCCGACAAAGAGACCTACGTCGAGCAGCACGAGGTGGCTGTGGCCAGATACTGC
GACCTCCCTAGCAAACTGGGGCACAGAGACCCAGCTTTCTTGTACAAAGTGGTGATGAATTCTTTACCCC
CTGTGAAAGGAGACCGGATCATCTGTGAACTCCCTTTGTATTTTACAAGAGATGCTGCAGTGCACACCAA
AGATGGCTTCAATATTACTGTTAGAGAGGCTTGTCAAGGGCAGAAAACAGGATTAAATGTAGCCAAAGTC
ATTGTCGTTGGTGATGTTGGGGTCGGGAAGACCTGTTTAATAAACAGATTCTGCAAAGACTCATTTGACA
GAACGTACAAGGCAACTATTGGAGTGGATTTTGAGATGGAGAGATTTGAAGTTCTCGGGGTACCCTTCAG
TTTGCAGCTGTGGGACACAGCAGGTCAGGAAAGATTTCGATGCATTGCCTCCACATACTACAGAGGAGCG
CAAGCCATCATCGTTGTGTTTGACCTGAGCAACTATGAGTCTCTGGATCACGCGAGAGAATGGCTTGAAG
ATGCCATGAGGGACAATGACCCGTCCAGTGTCCTGCTCTTCCTCGTGGGAACCAAGAAGGATCTTAGTCA
TCCAGATCTGTTGGCCCAAATGGAGCAGGAGGCCATTCGATTGTCTGAGGAGATCAGAGCAGAGTACTGG
GCAGTTTCTGCTTTGTCAGGGGCGAGTGTGAGAGATTTCTTCCTGCGGGTTGCTTCGCTTACATTTGAGG
CCACTGTTTTATCTGAGCTGGAGAAGAACAATTCTAGACGAGCCGGTGATATCGTCAAAATCTCCAATAA
TTGTGACAACAATTTTAAGAAGAGGCAATCCAGCTGCTGCCATTGACTGAACAACTTTATTATACATAGT
TGATAATTCACTGGCCGTCGTTTTACGGTACCATCGATGATGATCCAGACATGATAAGATACATTGATGA
GTTTGGACAAACCACAACTAGAATGCAGTGAAAAAAATGCTTTATTTGTGAAATTTGTGATGCTATTGCT
TTATTTGTAACCATTATAAGCTGCAATAAACAAGTTAACAACAACAATTGCATTCATTTTATGTTTCAGG
TTCAGGGGGAGGTGTGGGAGGTTTTTTAAAGCAAGTAAAACCTCTACAAATGTGGTATGGCTGATTATGA
TCCTCTAGATCAGATCTGCGAAGATACGGCCACGGGTGCTCTTGATCCTGTGGCTGATTTTGGACTGTGC
TGCTCGCAGCTGCTGATGAATCACATACTTCCTCCATTTTCTTCCACTGATTGACTGTTATAATTTCCCT
AATTTCCAGGTCAAGGTGCTGTGCATTGTGGTAATAGATGTGACATGACGTCACTTCCAAAGGACCAATG
AACATGTCTGACCAATTTCATATAATGTGAAAACGATTTTCATAGGCAGAATAAATAACATTTAAATTAA
ACTGGGCATCAGCGCAATTCAATTGGTTTGGTAATAGCAAGGGAAAATAGAATGAAGTGATCTCCAAAAA
ATAAGTACTTTTTGACTGTAAATAAAATTGTAAGGAGTAAAAAGTACTTTTTTTTCTAAAAAAATGTAAT
TAAGTAAAAGTAAAAGTATTGATTTTTAATTGTACTCAAGTAAAGTAAAAATCCCCAAAAATAATACTTA
AGTACAGTAATCAAGTAAAATTACTCAAGTACTTTACACCTCTGGTTCTTGACCCCCTACCTTCAGCAAG
CCCAGCAGATCCACTAGTTCTAGAGCGGCCGCCACCGCGGTGGAGCTCCAGCTTTTGTTCCCTTTAGTGA
GGGTTAATTGCGCGCTTGGCGTAATCATGGTCATAGCTGTTTCCTGTGTGAAATTGTTATCCGCTCACAA
TTCCACACAACATACGAGCCGGAAGCATAAAGTGTAAAGCCTGGGGTGCCTAATGAGTGAGCTAACTCAC
ATTAATTGCGTTGCGCTCACTGCCCGCTTTCCAGTCGGGAAACCTGTCGTGCCAGCTGCATTAATGAATC
GGCCAACGCGCGGGGAGAGGCGGTTTGCGTATTGGGCGCTCTTCCGCTTCCTCGCTCACTGACTCGCTGC
GCTCGGTCGTTCGGCTGCGGCGAGCGGTATCAGCTCACTCAAAGGCGGTAATACGGTTATCCACAGAATC
AGGGGATAACGCAGGAAAGAACATGTGAGCAAAAGGCCAGCAAAAGGCCAGGAACCGTAAAAAGGCCGCG
TTGCTGGCGTTTTTCCATAGGCTCCGCCCCCCTGACGAGCATCACAAAAATCGACGCTCAAGTCAGAGGT
GGCGAAACCCGACAGGACTATAAAGATACCAGGCGTTTCCCCCTGGAAGCTCCCTCGTGCGCTCTCCTGT
TCCGACCCTGCCGCTTACCGGATACCTGTCCGCCTTTCTCCCTTCGGGAAGCGTGGCGCTTTCTCATAGC
TCACGCTGTAGGTATCTCAGTTCGGTGTAGGTCGTTCGCTCCAAGCTGGGCTGTGTGCACGAACCCCCCG
TTCAGCCCGACCGCTGCGCCTTATCCGGTAACTATCGTCTTGAGTCCAACCCGGTAAGACACGACTTATC
GCCACTGGCAGCAGCCACTGGTAACAGGATTAGCAGAGCGAGGTATGTAGGCGGTGCTACAGAGTTCTTG
AAGTGGTGGCCTAACTACGGCTACACTAGAAGAACAGTATTTGGTATCTGCGCTCTGCTGAAGCCAGTTA
CCTTCGGAAAAAGAGTTGGTAGCTCTTGATCCGGCAAACAAACCACCGCTGGTAGCGGTGGTTTTTTTGT
TTGCAAGCAGCAGATTACGCGCAGAAAAAAAGGATCTCAAGAAGATCCTTTGATCTTTTCTACGGGGTCT
GACGCTCAGTGGAACGAAAACTCACGTTAAGGCATTTTGGTCATGAGATTATCAAAAAGGATCTTCACCT
AGATCCTTTTAAATTAAAAATGAAGTTTTAAATCAATCTAAAGTATATATGAGTAAACTTGGTCTGACAG
TTACCAATGCTTAATCAGTGAGGCACCTATCTCAGCGATCTGTCTATTTCGTTCATCCATAGTTGCCTGA
CTCCCCGTCGTGTAGATAACTACGATACGGGAGGGCTTACCATCTGGCCCCAGTGCTGCAATGATACCGC
GAGACCCACGCTCACCGGCTCCAGATTTATCAGCAATAAACCAGCCAGCCGGAAGGGCCGAGCGCAGAAG
TGGTCCTGCAACTTTATCCGCCTCCATCCAGTCTATTAATTGTTGCCGGGAAGCTAGAGTAAGTAGTTCG
CCAGTTAATAGTTTGCGCAACGTTGTTGCCATTGCTACAGGCATCGTGGTGTCACGCTCGTCGTTTGGTA
TGGCTTCATTCAGCTCCGGTTCCCAACGATCAAGGCGAGTTACATGATCCCCCATGTTGTGCAAAAAAGC
GGTTAGCTCCTTCGGTCCTCCGATCGTTGTCAGAAGTAAGTTGGCCGCAGTGTTATCACTCATGGTTATG
GCAGCACTGCATAATTCTCTTACTGTCATGCCATCCGTAAGATGCTTTTCTGTGACTGGTGAGTACTCAA
CCAAGTCATTCTGAGAATAGTGTATGCGGCGACCGAGTTGCTCTTGCCCGGCGTCAATACGGGATAATAC
CGCGCCACATAGCAGAACTTTAAAAGTGCTCATCATTGGAAAACGTTCTTCGGGGCGAAAACTCTCAAGG
ATCTTACCGCTGTTGAGATCCAGTTCGATGTAACCCACTCGTGCACCCAACTGATCTTCAGCATCTTTTA
CTTTCACCAGCGTTTCTGGGTGAGCAAAAACAGGAAGGCAAAATGCCGCAAAAAAGGGAATAAGGGCGAC
ACGGAAATGTTGAATACTCATACTCTTCCTTTTTCAATATTATTGAAGCATTTATCAGGGTTATTGTCTC
ATGAGCGGATACATATTTGAATGTATTTAGAAAAATAAACAAATAGGGGTTCCGCGCACATTTCCCCGAA
AAGTGCCACCTAAATTGTAAGCGTTAATATTTTGTTAAAATTCGCGTTAAATTTTTGTTAAATCAGCTCA
TTTTTTAACCAATAGGCCGAAATCGGCAAAATCCCTTATAAATCAAAAGAATAGACCGAGATAGGGTTGA
GTGTTGTTCCAGTTTGGAACAAGAGTCCACTATTAAAGAACGTGGACTCCAACGTCAAAGGGCGAAAAAC
CGTCTATCAGGGCGATGGCCCACGCTGGCTAAGAACTCATCAGCCTCCCCGGTCCATCTACCCACGTACC
AATGCACCAATTGGCCACAATGACGGCTACTACATGGTGCCATTCCTTCCTCTTTATAGGAATGGAGACT
ACCTCCTGTCCAACAATGCTCTTGGATACGAGTACGCCTACCTGTTGGACCCAGGTCATTGCACAACACC
AGAAATGCCCTCTGATCTGCAAAAGACGTGAATATCTGTTCAGACACCCATATCCACTCTGTTCCACACA
GGTCAGAGGTTTGTCCAGGAGTTCTTGACAGAGGTGTAAAAAGTACTCAAAAATTTTACTCAAGTGAAAG
TACAAGTACTTAGGGAAAATTTTACTCAATTAAAAGTAAAAGTATCTGGCTAGAATCTTACTTGAGTAAA
AGTAAAAAAGTACTCCATTAAAATTGTACTTGAGTATTAAGGAAGTAAAAGTAAAAGCAAGAAAGAAAAC
TAGAGATTCTTGTTTAAGCTTTTAATCTCAAAAAACATTAAATGAAATGCATACAAGGTTTTATCCTGCT
TTAGAACTGTTTGTATTTAATTATCAAACTATAAGACAGACAATCTAATGCCAGTACACGCTACTCAAAG
TTGTAAAACCTCAGATTTAACTTCAGTAGAAGCTGATTCTCAAAATTGTTAGTGTCAAGCCTAGCTCTTT
TGGGGCTGAAAAGCAATCCTGCAGTGCTGAAAAGCCTCTCACAGGCAGCCGATGCGGGAAGAGGTGTATT
AGTCTTGATAGAGAGGCTGCAAATAGCAGGAAACGTGAGCAGAGACTCCCTGGTGTCTGAAACACAGGCC
AGATGGGCCCTCGAGCAGGAAACAGCTATGACCATGATTACGCCAAGCTATCAACTTTGTATAGAAAAGT
TGGCACGCGCAGATTCCGTGTGGGCCTGGTAATATCTTACCATTTTAAGCTATTTTAAGATTAGGGAAAA
AAATTAAATAAAACTACTTTAAAATTACTTTCCTTAAAAAGCAACATATTTATTTAGTTTTTGTTTAACT
GGCTCAAGATTGTAATATTTTACTTTTACATGTTTTTTTAAGTACCTAAATGTGTTCAAAAGTAAAGTAT
GTTATTGTTTTTTTTTTTTAATGTTAGCTAAGCTTTAAATTGTAATATATTACTTTTAAAAGTGACTTTT
TAAAAATGTAAATAAAAAAGTAACTATAAATGTGTAATGCATGTTATTTCTGTGGGTTTTTAATTTTCAT
CTCAACTGGGCTTACAATTTTAACATAATAAAAATCAAATCAAATCAAATCAGGCCCTTATTTGTCACAT
ACACTCTTGTATACTGAAATAAACTAAATGTTGAGAAAAATTTAAATACACCAAAATAACGCATACCTTT
TTTGTAATTACCTAAGTAAAACATTTAGTTCCTTTTTTAAGTGACTCAAGATTGTAATCTATTAATTGTA
AAAGATAAAACTAGTGATCAATCTGACGTGCTTCTATGCAGCCTGTGAGATTAATTGTGATGTTTAATTA
TTAAACAATTTAAATGGATCAAACATTTCACATGTGCTTATTGTGTCCAACAAAACCAGCAGAAGCACTT
AAAAATATTGCATGACAACATGAGTTTTTAATGTAAATTATATATACTTCCTAAACGAAGTTAATCATAT
TTCTAAAATAATAATGTCATTGAAATATTTAAATAAATGATAAGCTTTAGTTGATTCAACATAAAATTGA
AAGCAATAAGGACTTTTTTTTTTTACAGCGGTGAAGCAAAAGCATGTAATAATCATATAATATAATAAAT
AAATAAATAAATAATGGCTCTTGGTGCAAATATGAACACTTTAAATAAATATAGAATAAATATGATCAAT
AAGTCATAACGATGTGTTTTATGTTGATTATAATTTAAACATGTTTCTAACGCAAGTTTTAAAAACTGTT
TTAAAGTATTATTTTAAGTTATAAGATCAATTTGACTCAACATTTTGTAGTGAAAATATGTTGTGTAAAA
TTAATATAATATACACTATAAAAATGCAGGGTTCCACACAATACATTAATGTTGTCCCAACACAAATCGA
TTAAGTTAACAAATATATGTGGATTGAACATAAAAAATTAAGTTGTCCCAATGAAATCTCAAGAATTGTG
TTGTTTCAGCTCATTTTAAATAAGTAGTTTTAACAAGTAAAAAATAACATATTTTTGAGTGTGTATATAT
ATATATTACAAAATATAATAATATAAAATGTAAAAGATATAAACCATGCTACATATATTTAAGAGCTATT
TTGCACATTACTTTTTTGCAAGCCATTTTAGTGTTTTTTTTACAAATATATATTAGCTAAATATACAATA
TCTTAAATATACAATTAATCAGACATGCAATTAATGCATTTAACCTACATAAAAATACATGATCAACATA
TGTTTTATGCTGATTACAACTAAATCAAACGTAATGAAATTAATTTATAAAAGCGATTTAAATATGTCAA
TATTTTAAGTTAAAATCACTTGAAACCTACTATAAATGAACTTAAATTAAAAAAATCTCCTTTAATTCCA
ATGCAACAGTGTTGTTTTTTCAGCTGAGGACCCCCGGTGCAGATGGTTGGCCCCCGGCCCGCTATTCTAA
GGAAGCCTTTCTTAATTTTAGGGCGGCGCTGCATGCGCTCAGATCAGATTCACGGGTGGAGAGGGTTATT
TTCTCTTTTTTATTTTTTCTTGCCTGCTCATATTTGGGCCTGTGTGAACCCCAGGCTCCGCCTCGGCCCC
CAGGAGCCGCTCTTATTTAAAGGGGATCCTCGCCTTCAGTCTTCGTCCCAGTGGAAGCATCAGTCTTGTG
ATAACAACTTGGTGAGTCCTACAGACCAGCGCTCGACTCTAGGCTTTAAATGCATTGATTTCTCTGGATT
AGCTACCGGGAGAGTTTTAACTTTGCTTATTAGTCTTGTGCTCGAACTGCTAGGTTTAAAGAGTGTTTTC
TCTAATGCATGCATGAAGCGACAGCTGAAAACCAGAAATAGAGCGTTTGTCCTCCTGTTAAACTCTAGCC
TTTCTTTGGCATTTGTCAGTCCGAGTCTTCAGCTGCCGGCAGGAGATTGGGTTTCAGTAACACTTGCTGA
GCACAAACTACACGTGCTTTCTTCAGATTTAATTCATTATTAATCATTCTAGATTTAAATGATGTTCTTA
CTCATTGCTGATTATTTTAGCCTTGCGGAGCAGATTAAATGAGCACGTGTTTCATTAAGATTGATTTAAA
TATAATTAATATTTCACCACTGTAGTTTTAAAATTGCCTTCTAAGTCATGGTTGATTTTTAATAGGTATC
GGCTCTAATTAGATTACTATTTTGGTTTTTAAATGTTATTTCTATTTCATTTGTAGGCTCGTTTTTAATG
TGATTTTATTAGATTCTAGTTTTAAAATCATCTCTTAGCCTTAATGAGCAGACTGAATGAACATGTTTCA
TTAAGATTAACTTCATTATAATGAATTATTTAATCATTCTAGTGGGTTATAAATCAGCTCTATTTAAATT
AATTGTCGTGTTTATTTCTATTTAATTTTTGATTATTTTTTCAGGGTCGTTTTTATGTGATTTTTTCCCG
TTTCTAATTTTAAACTAATTGTTTGATTTTTATATGATTCGACTCTTTTTAAATGAATTGTTTTGCTTTT
TTTATTGAGCATATATATATTATACAATTTCAATCAACAATTGTTGTGCTTTTTAAATGTTGTTTCTATT
TCATTTCTAGGGTCGATTTTATTCGATTCTAGTTTTAAAATCGTGATTTTTAACTTCTAACCTTACTGAG
CAGACTGAATGAACATGTTTCATCAAGATTAACTTCATTATAGTTAATTATTGAATCGTGCTAGTGGTTT
ATAAATCAGCTCTATTTAAATTAATCATCATCATTATTTCTATTTAATTTTTATTATTTCTTTAGGATTA
TTTTTATGTGATTTTTTTCACGTTCTAGTTTTAAACTCAATGCTCATTACTGCTCACCCTTGCTGAGCAG
TCTTTCGTTAAGATTAAATTAATTAATAACCATTCTAGTTTTAAAACAGTGTCTTAAGGCATAGCTGATA
TTTTACAAGTTTACTATTTAATATATCTCCTTTCTTTTTTTAGGGTCGATTTCATCTGATTTGATTAATT
TTTATTATCTTCACTAAGCTTTTTGTTCTAGGTTTTATTCTCAGTATTATTACTGTTATATTTGAACTGA
ATTTCTCCTCATAGTTTATTCATTTTATTTATTTATTTTTTGTTTATTCGCTATTTTGTATTTTAGTTTT
TAATTAGAAATTTTATTAGAATCGTTTTGAACTAGTTTTTATGCACTCTAACATTAATATTAAATCATAA
CTATTATTTTTATTATAATTTATTTGTGTTTATCTTTTTGTGTAGCTTTCATGTGTTTTTATTTTAGTTT
TATTATGTTTGCATTGAATTTTTTGGACTAGTTTATATAACGATATACAGAAAAGCCATGACAACAAATG
TTTTTATAATACCTATTAAGTATAAGCTAATCAGATTTCCACTATTCTGTTCAAAGTTAACATTATTAGC
CATTCTGATGGATCATTTGACATTTGTCATATGTCTTTATGAACACTGCTCTTTCAGATGCCACTTTTAA
AGCTGTTTTTTACAGTAAATGAACGTTTATTATTATGACATTATTTCCTAAGGCCTCTAGAGTACAGCAG
GATGTGGCGTGTGCATTACCGTGTAATTATGCTGACTGTAAATGTGCATTTATAGACTGTCAGCATGTCT
GACTGTGCGCTGTTGTGATTGGTCCTGCACAGACCAAG
